>Addgene plasmid #25235 | PRDM4 | depositor partial sequence | sequence record 11709 | Author sequence
GAACATGGACCAGTGACTTTTGTTCCTGACACTCCAATAGAGAGCAGAGCAAGGCTTTCTCTCCCAAAGC
AGCTTGTTCTCCGTCAGTCAATTGTGGGAGCAGAAGTTGGTGTATGGACTGGAGAAACCATTCCTGTGCG
GACTTGCTTTGGACCTCTAATTGGCCAGCAGAGTCACTCCATGGAAGTAGCAGAATGGACAGACAAGGCA
GTTAACCATATCTGGAAGATATACCACAATGGTGTCCTAGAATTCTGCATCATTACAACTGATGAAAATG
AATGTAATTGGATGATGTTTGTGCGCAAAGCCAGGAACCGGGAAGAGCAGAATTTGGTGGCTTATCCTCA
TGATGGAAAAATCTTTTTCTGCACCTCACAAGATATCCCTCCTGAAAATGAACTGCTTTTTTATTATAGC
CGAGATTATGCTCAACAGATTGGTGTTCCTGAA
