>Addgene plasmid #25235 | PRDM4 | addgene partial sequence | sequence record 31314 | 25235 with T7
GAATTCCCTCTGAATATTTTGTTTACTTTAAGAAGGAGATATACCATGGGCAGCAGCCATCATCATCATC
ATCACAGCAGCGGCCTGGTTCCGCGTGGTAGTGAACATGGACCAGTGACTTTTGTTCCTGACACTCCAAT
AGAGAGCAGAGCAAGGCTTTCTCTCCCAAAGCAGCTTGTTCTCCGTCAGTCAATTGTGGGAGCAGAAGTT
GGTGTATGGACTGGAGAAACCATTCCTGTGCGGACTTGCTTTGGACCTCTAATTGGCCAGCAGAGTCACT
CCATGGAAGTAGCAGAATGGACAGACAAGGCAGTTAACCATATCTGGAAGATATACCACAATGGTGTCCT
AGAATTCTGCATCATTACAACTGATGAAAATGAATGTAATTGGATGATGTTTGTGCGCAAAGCCAGGAAC
CGGGAAGAGCAGAATTTGGTGGCTTATCCTCATGATGGAAAAATCTTTTTCTGCACCTCACAAGATATCC
CTCCTGAAAATGAACTGCTTTTTTATTATAGCCGAGATTATGCTCAACAGATTGGTGTTCCTGAATGATG
ACGAAGCTTGCGGCCGCACTCGAGCACCACCACCACCACCACTGAGATCCGGCTGCTAACAAAGCCCGAA
AGGAAGCTGAGTTGGCTGCTGCCACCGCTGAGCAATAACTAGCATAACCCCTTGGGGCCTCTAAACGGGT
CTTGAGGGGTTTTTTGCTGAAAGGAGGAACTATATCCGGATTGGCGAATGGG
[124 nt withheld, positions 753-876]
CGCCGGCTTTCCCCGTCAAGCTCTAATCGGGGGCTCCCTTTAGGGTC
