[The description below was written by a language model from this plasmid's Addgene catalogue record.]
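Description:
PRDM4 is a bacterial expression plasmid built on pET28a-LIC, a ligation-independent-cloning derivative of the pET28a backbone (listed at 7328 bp without insert) produced by a structural genomics group. It confers kanamycin resistance, is recorded as low copy, and is propagated in a standard cloning strain. No feature table accompanies the record, so the origin of replication and promoter are not explicitly stated. However, the use of T7 and T7-terminator sequencing primers fits the usual pET design, in which the insert sits between a T7 promoter and T7 terminator and is transcribed by T7 RNA polymerase in a suitable expression host.

The insert, designated PRDM4_10, is a 453 bp fragment of human PRDM4 (also known as PFM1). It corresponds to the PR domain, described in the record as the methyltransferase domain of PR domain-containing protein 4. It is therefore a domain-level construct rather than the complete coding sequence, and the record itself cautions that it may not be the full ORF. The fragment carries an N-terminal His tag, which allows the recombinant protein to be purified by immobilised metal affinity chromatography. The record does not say whether a protease cleavage site lies between the tag and the domain.

The stated purpose is bacterial production of protein for structure determination, and the depositor links the construct to a deposited crystal structure of this domain. It suits the preparation of recombinant PRDM4 PR domain for structural, biophysical or biochemical studies. Distribution is limited to academic and nonprofit users.
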