Addgene plasmid #25235: PRDM4
Purpose: Bacterial expression for structure determination; may not be full ORF
Depositing lab: Cheryl Arrowsmith. Depositing organization: University of Toronto.
Backbone
  Vector backbone: pET28a-LIC
  Backbone manufacturer: SGC
  Backbone size w/o insert (bp): 7328
  Vector type: Bacterial Expression
Growth in bacteria
  Bacterial resistance: Kanamycin, 50 μg/mL
  Growth temperature: 37°C
  Growth strain: DH5alpha
  Copy number: Low Copy
Gene/Insert
  Gene/Insert name: PRDM4_10 (alt names: PDB: 3DB5; PR domain-containing protein 4 methyltransferase domain; PRDM4)
  Species: H. sapiens (human)
  Insert size (bp): 453
  Entrez Gene: PRDM4 (a.k.a. PFM1)
  Tag / fusion protein: His (N terminal on insert)
  Cloning method: Restriction Enzyme
  Sequencing primers: 5′ T7; 3′ T7-term
Terms and licenses: Academic/Nonprofit Terms; Industry Terms: Not Available to Industry
Depositor comments: PDB: 3DB5. http://www.thesgc.org/structures/3DB5/
How to cite: PRDM4 was a gift from Cheryl Arrowsmith (Addgene plasmid # 25235 ; http://n2t.net/addgene:25235 ; RRID:Addgene_25235)
